Addgene plasmid #38764: UAS-zw4 (egghead) ORF
Depositing lab: Norbert Perrimon. Depositing organization: Harvard Medical School. Publication: The neurogenic genes egghead and brainiac define a novel signaling pathway essential for epithelial morphogenesis during Drosophila oogenesis. Goode S, Melnick M, Chou TB, Perrimon N. Development. 1996 Dec;122(12):3863-79. PubMed 9012507.
Backbone
  Vector backbone: pUAST
  Backbone size w/o insert (bp): 8904
  Vector type: Insect Expression
Growth in bacteria
  Bacterial resistance: Ampicillin, 100 μg/mL
  Growth temperature: 37°C
  Growth strain: DH5alpha
  Copy number: Unknown
Gene/Insert
  Gene/Insert name: zw4 (alt names: egghead; egh)
  Species: D. melanogaster (fly)
  Entrez Gene: egh (a.k.a. Dmel_CG9659, CG9659, Dmel\CG9659, EG:BACR25B3.8, ZW-4, l(1)3Ae, l(1)zw4, zw-4, zw4)
  Promoter: Hsp70
  Cloning method: Unknown
  Sequencing primers: 5′ pUAST-5 (5'-CTGCAACTAAAATCTGCCAAGAAG-3')
Terms and licenses: Academic/Nonprofit Terms; Industry Terms: Not Available to Industry
Depositor comments: Perrimon Lab plasmid #77
How to cite: UAS-zw4 (egghead) ORF was a gift from Norbert Perrimon (Addgene plasmid # 38764 ; http://n2t.net/addgene:38764 ; RRID:Addgene_38764)
