[The description below was written by a language model from this plasmid's Addgene catalogue record.]
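Description:
UAS-zw4 (egghead) ORF is an insect expression plasmid built on pUAST, the classic Drosophila GAL4/UAS transformation vector (backbone recorded as about 8.9 kb without the insert). It is propagated in E. coli under ampicillin selection. The record does not state the copy number, the cloning method or the insert size, and no feature table is provided. Individual backbone elements are therefore known only from what is generally true of pUAST. That vector typically carries P-element ends for germline transformation and a mini-white eye-colour marker for identifying transgenic flies, though neither is listed explicitly here.

The payload is the open reading frame of the Drosophila melanogaster gene zw4, better known as egghead (egh, CG9659). The promoter is recorded as Hsp70, which in pUAST is the minimal hsp70 basal promoter placed downstream of tandem GAL4 binding sites (UAS). This arrangement is essentially silent on its own and is activated only where GAL4 is supplied. Crossing transgenic flies carrying the construct to a chosen GAL4 driver line thus yields tissue- or stage-specific expression of egghead. No epitope tag or reporter fusion is recorded.

The associated publication describes egghead and brainiac as neurogenic genes defining a signalling pathway required for epithelial morphogenesis during oogenesis. This points to use of the construct for targeted expression of egghead in flies, for example in rescue or misexpression experiments, although the record does not state the specific application.
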