>Addgene plasmid #38764 | UAS-zw4 (egghead) ORF | addgene partial sequence | sequence record 52321 | hspP-F 5'-gcttcgtctacggagcgaca-3'
AAACAAGCGCAGGCTGAACAAGCTAAACAATCTGCAGTAAAGTGCAAGTTAAAGTGAATCAATTAAAAGT
AACCAGCAACCAAGTAAATCAACTGCAACTACTGAAATCTGCCAAGAAGTAATTATTGAATACAAGAAGA
GAACTCTGAATAGGGAATTGGGAATTCGTTAACAGATCTACCAAGATGAACTCCACCACAAAGCATCTGC
TGCACTGCACACTGCTCATCACTGTGATAGTTACCTTCGAAGTATTCTCCGGCGGTATTAAGATTGACGA
GAACTCGTTCACGCTCGTGGATCCTTGGACTGAATACGGCCAATTGGCCACGGTTCTGCTGTACTTATTG
CGCTTTCTCACGCTGCTCACGCTGCCCCAGGTGCTGTTCAATTTCTGCGGCCTGGTATTCTACAATGCCT
TCCCCGAGAAGGTCGTCCTCAAGGGCAGCCCCCTGCTGGCGCCCTTCATCTGCATCCGTGTGGTCACGCG
CGGCGACTTCCCGGATTTGGTTAAGACGAATGTGCTGCGCAACATGAACACCTGCCTAGACACGGGACTG
GAGAACTTTCTCATCGAAGTGGTCACGGACAAGGCGGTGAATCTGTCACAGCATCGACGCATCCGAGAGA
TCGTTGTGCCCAAGGAGTACAAGACGAGAACCGGGGCGTTGTTCAAGTCGCGTGCCCTGCAGTATTGCCT
GGAGGATAATGTGAACGTGCTGAACGACAGCGACTGGATCGTCCATCTGGATGAGGAGACGCTGCTCACG
GAGAATTCGGTGCGTGGTATCATTAACTTTGTGCTGGATGGCAAGCACCCGTTCGGCCAGGGCCTGATCA
CCTATGCCAACGAGAACGTGGTCAATTGGCTGACCACATTG
